Addgene plasmid #42488: PARP14A
Purpose: Bacterial expression for structure determination; may not be full ORF
Depositing lab: Nicola Burgess-Brown. Depositing organization: University of Oxford.
Backbone
  Vector backbone: pNIC28-Bsa4
  Backbone manufacturer: SGC
  Vector type: Bacterial Expression
Growth in bacteria
  Bacterial resistance: Kanamycin, 50 μg/mL
  Growth temperature: 37°C
  Growth strain: Mach1 ;
  Copy number: High Copy
Gene/Insert
  Gene/Insert name: PARP14A (alt names: PARP14A; gi|50512292; PDB:3Q71)
  Species: H. sapiens (human)
  Insert size (bp): 694
  Mutation: See Comments
  Tag / fusion protein: His6-TEV (N terminal on insert)
  Cloning method: Ligation Independent Cloning
  Sequencing primers: 5′ T7; 3′ T7-term
Terms and licenses: Academic/Nonprofit Terms; Industry Terms: Not Available to Industry
Depositor comments: http://www.thesgc.org/structures/3Q71/ Use BL21(DE3)-R3-pRARE2 strain for expression.
How to cite: PARP14A was a gift from Nicola Burgess-Brown (Addgene plasmid # 42488 ; http://n2t.net/addgene:42488 ; RRID:Addgene_42488)
