[The description below was written by a language model from this plasmid's Addgene catalogue record.]
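Description:
PARP14A is a bacterial expression plasmid built on the pNIC28-Bsa4 backbone from the Structural Genomics Consortium, designed to produce a fragment of human PARP14 (poly(ADP-ribose) polymerase family member 14) in E. coli for structure determination. The plasmid is maintained at high copy under kanamycin selection. The record does not list the origin of replication or the promoter explicitly, but the T7 and T7-terminator sequencing primers, together with the depositor's recommendation of a DE3 lysogen carrying a rare-codon supplement plasmid for expression, indicate that the insert sits in a T7 polymerase-driven expression cassette.

The insert is about 694 bp of human PARP14 coding sequence, introduced by ligation-independent cloning. This is far shorter than a full-length PARP14 open reading frame, and the catalogue entry itself cautions that the clone may not be the full ORF; it represents a domain-sized construct chosen for crystallography and is linked in the record to a deposited Protein Data Bank structure. Which domain of the protein is covered is not stated. The mutation field only refers to the depositor comments, which do not describe any specific sequence changes, so any differences from the reference sequence are not documented here.

The encoded protein carries an N-terminal hexahistidine tag followed by a TEV protease recognition site, which allows capture by immobilised metal affinity chromatography and subsequent removal of the tag to leave near-native protein. The construct is typically used for recombinant production of this PARP14 fragment for crystallisation, biophysical characterisation or ligand-binding studies. No feature table was supplied, so element positions cannot be confirmed.
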