>Addgene plasmid #42488 | PARP14A | depositor partial sequence | sequence record 57320 | PARP14A sequence 694 bps
CATATGCACCATCATCATCATCATTCTTCTGGTGTAGATCTGGGTACCGAGAACCTGTACTTCCAATCCA
TGGGGAAAACATCATGGGAAAAAGGAAGCCTGGTGTCCCCGGGAGGCCTGCAGATGCTGTTGGTGAAAGA
GGGTGTGCAGAATGCTAAGACCGATGTTGTTGTCAACTCCGTTCCCTTGGATCTCGTGCTTAGTAGAGGG
CCTCTTTCTAAGTCCCTCTTGGAAAAAGCTGGACCAGAGCTCCAGGAGGAATTGGACACAGTTGGACAAG
GGGTGGCTGTCAGCATGGGCACAGTGCTCAAAACCAGCAGCTGGAATCTGGACTGTCGCTATGTGCTTCA
CGTGGTAGCTCCGGAGTGGAGAAATGGTAGCACATCTTCACTCAAGATAATGGAAGACATAATCAGAGAA
TGTATGGAGATCACTGAGAGCTTGTCCTTAAAATCAATTGCATTTCCAGCAATAGGAACAGGAAACTTGG
GATTTCCTAAAAACATATTCGCTGAATTAATCATTTCAGAGGTGTTCAAATTTAGTAGCAAGAATCAGCT
GAAAACTTTACAAGAGGTTCACTTTCTGCTGCACCCGAGTGATCATGAAAATATTCAGGCATTTTCAGAT
GAATTTGCCAGAAGGGCTAATGGAAATCTCGTCAGTTGACAGTAAAGGTGGATACGGATCCGAA
