>Addgene plasmid #42488 | PARP14A | addgene partial sequence | sequence record 59409 | T7 5'-TAATACGACTCACTATAGGG-3'
ATTCCCCTCTAGAAATAATTTTGTTTAACTTTAAGAAGGAGATATACATATGCACCATCATCATCATCAT
TCTTCTGGTGTAGATCTGGGTACCGAGAACCTGTACTTCCAATCCATGGGGAAAACATCATGGGAAAAAG
GAAGCCTGGTGTCCCCGGGAGGCCTGCAGATGCTGTTGGTGAAAGAGGGTGTGCAGAATGCTAAGACCGA
TGTTGTTGTCAACTCCGTTCCCTTGGATCTCGTGCTTAGTAGAGGGCCTCTTTCTAAGTCCCTCTTGGAA
AAAGCTGGACCAGAGCTCCAGGAGGAATTGGACACAGTTGGACAAGGGGTGGCTGTCAGCATGGGCACAG
TGCTCAAAACCAGCAGCTGGAATCTGGACTGTCGCTATGTGCTTCACGTGGTAGCTCCGGAGTGGAGAAA
TGGTAGCACATCTTCACTCAAGATAATGGAAGACATAATCAGAGAATGTATGGAGATCACTGAGAGCTTG
TCCTTAAAATCAATTGCATTTCCAGCAATAGGAACAGGAAACTTGGGATTTCCTAAAAACATATTCGCTG
AATTAATCATTTCAGAGGTGTTCAAATTTAGTAGCAAGAATCAGCTGAAAACTTTACAAGAGGTTCACTT
TCTGCTGCACCCGAGTGATCATGAAAATATTCAGGCATTTTCAGATGAATTTGCCAGAAGGGCTAATGGA
AATCTCGTCAGTTGACAGTAAAGGTGGATACGGATCCGAATTCGAGCTCCGTCGACAAGCTTGCGGCCGC
ACTCGAGCACCACCACCACCACCACTGAGATCCGGCTGCTAACAAAGCCCGAAAGGAAGCTGAAGTTGGC
TGCTGCCACCGCTGAGCAATAACTAGCATAACCCCTTGG
